Addgene plasmid #13510: pcDNA3 Flag FKHR H215R AAA mutant
Depositing lab: Kunliang Guan. Depositing organization: University of Michigan. Publication: Negative regulation of the forkhead transcription factor FKHR by Akt. Tang ED, Nunez G, Barr FG, Guan KL. J Biol Chem. 1999 Jun 11. 274(24):16741-6. 10.1074/jbc.274.24.16741 PubMed 10358014.
Backbone
  Vector backbone: pcDNA3 Flag
  Backbone manufacturer: made in Guan Lab
  Backbone size w/o insert (bp): 5000
  Vector type: Mammalian Expression
  Selectable markers: Neomycin (select with G418)
Growth in bacteria
  Bacterial resistance: Ampicillin, 100 μg/mL
  Growth temperature: 37°C
  Growth strain: DH5alpha
  Copy number: High Copy
Gene/Insert
  Gene/Insert name: FKHR H215R AAA (alt names: FOXO1A; FKHR)
  Species: H. sapiens (human)
  Insert size (bp): 2000
  Mutation: H215R T24A S256A S319A
  Entrez Gene: FOXO1 (a.k.a. FKH1, FKHR, FOXO1A)
  Tag / fusion protein: Flag (N terminal on backbone)
  Cloning method: Restriction Enzyme; 5′ cloning site BamHI (not destroyed); 3′ cloning site XbaI (not destroyed)
  Sequencing primers: 5′ T7
Terms and licenses: Academic/Nonprofit Terms; Industry Terms: Not Available to Industry
Depositor comments: See "Author's Map" for map of wild-type pcDNA3-flag-FKHR.
How to cite: pcDNA3 Flag FKHR H215R AAA mutant was a gift from Kunliang Guan (Addgene plasmid # 13510 ; http://n2t.net/addgene:13510 ; RRID:Addgene_13510)
