[The description below was written by a language model from this plasmid's Addgene catalogue record.]
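Description:
pcDNA3 Flag FKHR H215R AAA mutant is a mammalian expression plasmid built on a lab-modified pcDNA3 backbone (about 5 kb without insert) that supplies an N-terminal Flag epitope upstream of the cloning site. It is propagated as a high-copy plasmid in E. coli under ampicillin selection, and it carries a neomycin resistance marker so that transfected mammalian cells can be selected with G418. The record does not list the promoter or other regulatory features. Standard pcDNA3 vectors drive the insert from the CMV immediate-early promoter and have a T7 promoter just upstream of the polylinker, which fits with T7 being the listed 5′ sequencing primer.

The insert is an approximately 2 kb human FOXO1 (FKHR, FOXO1A) coding sequence cloned between BamHI and XbaI, both of which remain intact, so that the protein is expressed as a Flag fusion suitable for detection or immunoprecipitation with anti-Flag reagents. It carries four substitutions. T24A, S256A and S319A (the "AAA" changes) replace three phosphorylatable residues with alanine, and given the associated work on negative regulation of FKHR by Akt, they are presumably the Akt target sites, yielding a protein that cannot be phosphorylated at these positions. The fourth change, H215R, lies at a position generally described as part of the forkhead DNA-binding domain and is commonly used to impair DNA binding, although the record does not state its purpose.

The construct is therefore suited to studying which effects of an Akt-insensitive FKHR depend on its DNA-binding activity. The depositor's map shows the wild-type pcDNA3-Flag-FKHR rather than this mutant.
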