>Addgene plasmid #13510 | pcDNA3 Flag FKHR H215R AAA mutant | addgene partial sequence | sequence record 19938 | T7 5'-TAATACGACTCACTATAGGG-3'
CCGAGCTCGGATCTGATGTCACCATGGCCGAGGCGCCTCAGGTGGTGGAGATCGACCCGGACTTCGAGCC
GCTGCCCCGGCCGCGCTCGTGCGCCTGGCCGCTGCCCAGGCCGGAGTTTAGCCAGTCCAACTCGGCCACC
TCCAGCCCGGCGCCGTCGGGCAGCGCGGCTGCCAACCCCGACGCCGCGGCGGGCCTGCCCTCGGCCTCGG
CTGCCGCTGTCAGCGCCGACTTCATGAGCAACCTGAGCTTGCTGGAGGAGAGCGAGGACTTCCCGCAGGC
GCCCGGCTCCGTGGCGGCGGCGGTGGCGGC
